>Addgene plasmid #63450 | pFusX4-42 | depositor partial sequence | sequence record 105418 | pFusX4_GGC
AGTCTTAAGCGTCTCCCCTGACCCCGGACCAAGTGGTGGCTATCGCCAGCAACAATGGCGGCAAGCAAGC
GCTCGAAACGGTGCAGCGGCTGTTGCCGGTGCTGTGCCAGGACCATGGCCTGACCCCGGACCAAGTGGTG
GCTATCGCCAGCAACAATGGCGGCAAGCAAGCGCTCGAAACGGTGCAGCGGCTGTTGCCGGTGCTGTGCC
AGGACCATGGCCTGACTCCGGACCAAGTGGTGGCTATCGCCAGCCACGATGGCGGCAAGCAAGCGCTCGA
AACGGTGCAGCGGCTGTTGCCGGTGCTGTGCCAGGACCATGGCCGAGACGTC
