>Addgene plasmid #63450 | pFusX4-42 | depositor partial sequence | sequence record 105419 | FusX4
CGTCTCCCCTGACCCCGGACCAAGTGGTGGCTATCGAGACCGGCGCCGCTACGGGCGCGTCCCATTCGCC
ATTCAGGCTGCGCAACTGTTGGGAAGGGCGATCGGTGCGGGCTCTTCGCTATTACGCCAGCTGGCGAAAG
GGGGATGTGCTGCAAGGCGATTAAGTTGGGAACGCCAGGGTTTTCCCAGTCACGACGTTGTAAAACGACG
GCCAGTGAGCGCGCGTAATCGACTCACTATAGGGCGAATTGGGTACCGGGCCCCCCCTCGAGGTCCTCCA
GCTTTTGTTCCCTTTAGTGAGGGTTAATTGCGCGCTTGGCGTAATCATGGTCATAGCTGTTTCCTGTGTG
AAATTGTTATCCGCTCACAATTCCACACAACATACGAGCCGGAAGCATAAAGTGTAAAGCCTGGGGTGCC
TAATGAGTGAGCTAACTCACATTAATTGCGTTGCGCTCACTGCCCGCTTTCCACCGGTGGTCTCTGGCGG
CAAGCAAGCGCTCGAAACGGTGCAGCGGCTGTTGCCGGTGCTGTGCCAGGACCATGGCCGAGACGTCTAG
ACCAGCCAGGACAGAAATGCCTCGACTTCGCTGCTACCCAAGGTTGCCGGGTGACGCACACCGTGGAAAC
GGATGAAGGCACGAACCCAGTGGACATAAGCCTGTTCGGTTCGTAAGCTGTAATGCAAGTAGCGTATGCG
CTCACGCAACTGGTCCAGAACCTTGACCGAACGCAGCGGTGGTAACGGCGCAGTGGCGGTTTTCATGGCT
TGTTATGACTGTTTTTTTGGGGTACAGTCTATGCCTCGGGCATCCAAGCAGCAAGCGCGTTACGCCGTGG
GTCGATGTTTGATGTTATGGAGCAGCAACGATGTTACGCAGCAGGGCAGTCGCCCTAAAACAAAGTTAAA
CATTATGAGGGAAGCGGTGATCGCCGAAGTATCGACTCAACTATCAGAGGTAGTTGGCGTCATCGAGCGC
CATCTCGAACCGACGTTGCTGGCCGTACATTTGTACGGCTCCGCAGTGGATGGCGGCCTGAAGCCACACA
GTGATATTGATTTGCTGGTTACGGTGACCGTAAGGCTTGATGAAACAACGCGGCGAGCTTTGATCAACGA
CCTTTTGGAAACTTCGGCTTCCCCTGGAGAGAGCGAGATTCTCCGCGCTGTAGAAGTCACCATTGTTGTG
CACGACGACATCATTCCGTGGCGTTATCCAGCTAAGCGCGAACTGCAATTTGGAGAATGGCAGCGCAATG
ACATTCTTGCAGGTATCTTCGAGCCAGCCACGATCGACATTGATCTGGCTATCTTGCTGACAAAAGCAAG
AGAACATAGCGTTGCCTTGGTAGGTCCAGCGGCGGAGGAACTCTTTGATCCGGTTCCTGAACAGGATCTA
TTTGAGGCGCTAAATGAAACCTTAACGCTATGGAACTCGCCGCCCGACTGGGCTGGCGATGAGCGAAATG
TAGTGCTTACGTTGTCCCGCATTTGGTACAGCGCAGTAACCGGCAAAATCGCGCCGAAGGATGTCGCTGC
CGACTGGGCAATGGAGCGCCTGCCGGCCCAGTATCAGCCCGTCATACTTGAAGCTAGACAGGCTTATCTT
GGACAAGAAGAAGATCGCTTGGCCTCGCGCGCAGATCAGTTGGAAGAATTTGTCCACTACGTGAAAGGCG
AGATCACCAAGGTAGTCGGCAAATAACCCTCGAGCCACCCATGACCAAAATCCCTTAACGTGAGTTACGC
GTCGTTCCACTGAGCGTCAGACCCCGTAGAAAAGATCAAAGGATCTTCTTGAGATCCTTTTTTTCTGCGC
GTAATCTGCTGCTTGCAAACAAAAAAACCACCGCTACCAGCGGTGGTTTGTTTGCCGGATCAAGAGCTAC
CAACTCTTTTTCCGAAGGTAACTGGCTTCAGCAGAGCGCAGATACCAAATACTGTCCTTCTAGTGTAGCC
GTAGTTAGGCCACCACTTCAAGAACTCTGTAGCACCGCCTACATACCTCGCTCTGCTAATCCTGTTACCA
GTGGCTGCTGCCAGTGGCGATAAGTCGTGTCTTACCGGGTTGGACTCAAGACGATAGTTACCGGATAAGG
CGCAGCGGTCGGGCTGAACGGGGGGTTCGTGCACACAGCCCAGCTTGGAGCGAACGACCTACACCGAACT
GAGATACCTACAGCGTGAGCATTGAGAAAGCGCCACGCTTCCCGAAGGGAGAAAGGCGGACAGGTATCCG
GTAAGCGGCAGGGTCGGAACAGGAGAGCGCACGAGGGAGCTTCCAGGGGGAAACGCCTGGTATCTTTATA
GTCCTGTCGGGTTTCGCCACCTCTGACTTGAGCGTCGATTTTTGTGATGCTCGTCAGGGGGGCGGAGCCT
ATGGAAAAACGCCAGCAACGCGGCCTTTTTACGGTTCCTGGCCTTTTGCTGGCCTTTTGCTCACATGTTC
TTTCCTGCGTTATCCCCTGATTCTGTGGATAACCGTATTACCGCCTTTGAGTGAGCTGATACCGCTCGCC
GCAGCCGAACGACCGAGCGCAGCGAGTCAGTGAGCGAGGAAGCGGAAGAGCGCCCAATACGCAAACCGCC
TCTCCCCGCGCGTTGGCCGATTCATTAATGCAGCTGGCACGACAGGTTTCCCGACTGGAAAGCGGGCAGT
GAGCGCAACGCAATTAATACGCGTACCGCTAGCCAGGAAGAGTTTGTAGAAACGCAAAAAGGCCATCCGT
CAGGATGGCCTTCTGCTTAGTTTGATGCCTGGCAGTTTATGGCGGGCGTCCTGCCCGCCACCCTCCGGGC
CGTTGCTTCACAACGTTCAAATCCGCTCCCGGCGGATTTGTCCTACTCAGGAGAGCGTTCACCGACAAAC
AACAGATAAAACGAAAGGCCCAGTCTTCCGACTGAGCCTTTCGTTTTATTTGATGCCTGGCAGTTCCCTA
CTCTCGCGTTAACGCTAGCATGGATGTTTTCCCAGTCACGACGTTGTAAAACGACGGCCAGTCTTAAG
