>Addgene plasmid #63450 | pFusX4-42 | addgene partial sequence | sequence record 115658 | pCR8_R1 5'-cgaaccgaacaggcttatgt-3'
GTGCGTCACCCGGCAACCTTGGGTAGCAGCGAAGTCGAGGCATTTCTGTCCTGGCTGGTCTAGACGTCTC
GGCCATGGTCCTGGCACAGCACCGGCAACAGCCGCTGCACCGTTTCGAGCGCTTGCTTGCCGCCATCGTG
GCTGGCGATAGCCACCACTTGGTCCGGAGTCAGGCCATGGTCCTGGCACAGCACCGGCAACAGCCGCTGC
ACCGTTTCGAGCGCTTGCTTGCCGCCATTGTTGCTGGCGATAGCCACCACTTGGTCCGGGGTCAGGCCAT
GGTCCTGGCACAGCACCGGCAACAGCCGCTGCACCGTTTCGAGCGCTTGCTTGCCGCCATTGTTGCTGGC
GATAGCCACCACTTGGTCCGGGGTCAGGGGAGACGCTTAAGACTGGCCGTCGTTTTACAACGTCGTGACT
GGGAAAACATCCATGCTAGCGTTAACGCGAGAGTAGGGAACTGCCAGGCATCAAATAAAACGAAAGGCTC
AGTCGGAAGACTGGGCCTTTCGTTTTATCTGTTGTTTGTCGGTGAACGCTCTCCTGAGTAGGACAAATCC
GCCGGGAGCGGATTTGAACGTTGTGAAGCAACGGCCCGGAGGGTGGCGGGCAGGACGCCCGCCATAAACT
GCCAGGCATCAAACTAAGCAGAAGGCCATCCTGACGGATGGCCTTTTTGCGTTTCTACAAACTCTTCCTG
GCTAGCGGTACGCGTATTAATTGCGTTGCGCTCACTGCCCGCTTTCCA
