[The description below was written by a language model from this plasmid's Addgene catalogue record.]
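Description:
pFusX4-42 is a component plasmid from the FusX TALE assembly system, a library-based kit designed for rapid one-step construction of TALE repeat arrays. It is built on the FusX4 backbone (about 3 kb without the insert), is classed as a TALEN-type vector, and is maintained in E. coli as a high-copy plasmid under spectinomycin selection. The record does not name the origin of replication and includes no feature table, so details of the backbone beyond these fields are not available. The use of pCR8-type sequencing primers suggests a pCR8-related backbone, but this is not stated explicitly.

The insert is a synthetic, pre-assembled trimer of TALE repeats carrying the repeat-variable diresidues NN, NN and HD, also labelled X4_GGC. Under the standard TALE recognition code, NN preferentially recognises guanine and HD recognises cytosine, so this module specifies the DNA triplet GGC. It is designated to occupy RVD positions 10–12 of a TALE array. The trimer was cloned through BsaI sites that were destroyed in the process, consistent with Golden Gate-style cloning using type IIS enzymes, which cut outside their recognition sequence and allow seamless, ordered joining of fragments.

In use, this plasmid would be chosen from the FusX4 library when the target sequence reads GGC at positions 10–12. It would then be combined with the corresponding modules for the other positions and a receiver vector to build a full-length TALEN or other TALE fusion for genome editing. The plasmid carries no expression cassette of its own according to the record, and serves purely as an assembly intermediate.
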