Addgene plasmid #63450: pFusX4-42
Purpose: Encodes RVD positions 10-12 in TALEN assembly
Depositing lab: Stephen Ekker. Depositing organization: Mayo Foundation for Medical Education and Research. Publication: FusX: A rapid one-step TALE assembly system for genome science. Ma AC, McNulty MS, Tanya PL, Jarryd CM, Martinez-Galvez G, Argue DP, Lee HB, Urban MD, Bullard CE, Blackburn PR, Man TK, Clark KJ, Ekker SC. Hum Gene Ther. 2016 Jun;27(6):451-63. doi: 10.1089/hum.2015.172 PubMed 26854857.
Backbone
  Vector backbone: FusX4
  Backbone size w/o insert (bp): 3008
  Vector type: TALEN
Growth in bacteria
  Bacterial resistance: Spectinomycin, 50 μg/mL
  Growth temperature: 37°C
  Growth strain: DH5alpha
  Copy number: High Copy
Gene/Insert
  Gene/Insert name: NN NN HD (alt name: X4_GGC)
  Species: Synthetic
  Mutation: none
  Cloning method: Restriction Enzyme; 5′ cloning site BsaI (destroyed during cloning); 3′ cloning site BsaI (destroyed during cloning)
  Sequencing primers: 5′ pCR8_F1; 3′ pCR8_R1
Terms and licenses: Academic/Nonprofit Terms; Industry Terms: Not Available to Industry
How to cite: pFusX4-42 was a gift from Stephen Ekker (Addgene plasmid # 63450 ; http://n2t.net/addgene:63450 ; RRID:Addgene_63450)
